Addgene plasmid #235095: pCAG-MCP-dNS-SRRM1-V5-mCherry
Purpose: SRRM1 lacking Nuclear Speckle domain (dNS-SRRM1) mCherry fusion protein with MCP domain
Depositing lab: Mitchell Guttman. Depositing organization: California Institute of Technology. Publication: Genome organization around nuclear speckles drives mRNA splicing efficiency. Bhat P, Chow A, Emert B, Ettlin O, Quinodoz SA, Strehle M, Takei Y, Burr A, Goronzy IN, Chen AW, Huang W, Ferrer JLM, Soehalim E, Goh ST, Chari T, Sullivan DK, Blanco MR, Guttman M. Nature. 2024 May;629(8014):1165-1173. doi: 10.1038/s41586-024-07429-6. Epub 2024 May 8. PubMed 38720076.
Backbone
  Vector backbone: pCAG-NSTF-DEST-V5-mCherry
  Vector type: Mammalian Expression
Growth in bacteria
  Bacterial resistance: Ampicillin, 100 μg/mL
  Growth temperature: 30°C
  Growth strain: DH5alpha
  Copy number: High Copy
Gene/Insert
  Gene/Insert name: pCAG-MCP-dNS-SRRM1-V5-mCherry
  Species: H. sapiens (human)
  Mutation: The SRRM1 entry clone from DNASU was modified using a Q5 site directed mutagenesis kit (New England Biolabs) to delete the predicted region responsible for nuclear speckle localization as annotated using UniProt (https://www.uniprot.org/uniprotkb/Q8IYB3/entry)
  Entrez Gene: SRRM1 (a.k.a. 160-KD, POP101, SRM160)
  Promoter: CAG
  Cloning method: Gateway Cloning
Terms and licenses: Academic/Nonprofit Terms; Industry Terms: Not Available to Industry
How to cite: pCAG-MCP-dNS-SRRM1-V5-mCherry was a gift from Mitchell Guttman (Addgene plasmid # 235095 ; http://n2t.net/addgene:235095 ; RRID:Addgene_235095)
