[The description below was written by a language model from this plasmid's Addgene catalogue record and pLannotate feature annotations shown in this document.]
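Description:
pCAG-MCP-dNS-SRRM1-V5-mCherry is an 8.5 kb mammalian expression plasmid built by Gateway recombination of a modified human SRRM1 entry clone into the pCAG-NSTF-DEST-V5-mCherry destination backbone. It is maintained in E. coli through a high-copy ColE1/pUC-type origin and selected with ampicillin via the β-lactamase gene. Short lac, lacI and RSF-origin fragments and an SV40 origin in the feature table appear to be backbone remnants rather than functional payload.

Expression is driven by the CAG promoter, annotated here as the CMV enhancer followed by the chicken β-actin/rabbit β-globin chimeric intron. The open reading frame begins with two consecutive phage coat protein segments, one matched to MS2 and one to the related phage GA. This is consistent with a tandem MCP module, the domain that binds MS2 RNA hairpins. After an attB1 site comes the SRRM1 insert, then attB2, a V5 epitope tag and mCherry. SRRM1 (SRm160) is a splicing coactivator. In this version the region predicted to direct nuclear speckle localization was deleted by site-directed mutagenesis, and the annotated SRRM1 match is only about 400 nt. Downstream, an EMCV IRES links a puromycin N-acetyltransferase gene to the same transcript, which ends at a bGH polyadenylation signal, so transfected cells can be selected with puromycin.

The design allows the fluorescent, V5-detectable fusion to be tethered to RNAs carrying MS2 stem-loops. The record does not describe specific experiments. However, the associated study concerns nuclear speckles and mRNA splicing efficiency, which suggests use as a speckle-localization-deficient comparison to full-length SRRM1.
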