Features (pLannotate 1.2.2; 29 found; start..end, strand, type, name):
     41..629     -  rep_origin     ori: high-copy-number ColE1/pMB1/pBR322/pUC origin of replication
    800..1660    -  CDS            AmpR: β-lactamase; bla; confers resistance to ampicillin, carbenicillin, and related antibiotics
   1661..1677    -  promoter       AmpR promoter (fragment): bla
   2253..2387    +  polyA_signal   SV40 poly(A) signal: SV40 polyadenylation signal
   2401..2780    +  enhancer       CMV enhancer: human cytomegalovirus immediate early enhancer
   3058..4074    +  intron         chimeric intron: chimera between introns from chicken β-actin and rabbit β-globin
   4072..4128    +  CDS            HBB (fragment): HBB_LEPEU - Experimental evidence at protein level: Swiss-Prot protein existence level 1. Involved in oxygen transport from the lung to the various peripheral tissues. From Lepus europaeus (European hare).
   4162..4518    +  CDS            CAPSD_BPGA (fragment): Experimental evidence at protein level: Swiss-Prot protein existence level 1. Acts as a translational repressor of viral replicase synthesis late in infection. This latter function is the result of capsid protein interaction with an RNA hairpin which contains the replicase ribosome-binding site. From Enterobacteria phage GA (Bacteriophage GA).
   4546..4896    +  CDS            CAPSD_BPMS2 (fragment): Experimental evidence at protein level: Swiss-Prot protein existence level 1. Acts as a translational repressor of viral replicase synthesis late in infection. This latter function is the result of capsid protein interaction with an RNA hairpin which contains the replicase ribosome-binding site. From Escherichia phage MS2 (Bacteriophage MS2).
   4924..4944    +  CDS            VN155(I152L) (fragment): improved N-terminal fragment of mVenus for use in bimolecular fluorescence complementation (BiFC) (Kodama and Hu, 2010)
   4957..4981    +  protein_bind   attB1: mutant version of attB; recombination site for the Gateway® BP reaction BP Clonase™
   4987..5400    +  CDS            SRRM1 (fragment): SRRM1_HUMAN - Also known as SRM160. Experimental evidence at protein level: Swiss-Prot protein existence level 1. Part of pre- and post-splicing multiprotein mRNP complexes. Involved in numerous pre-mRNA processing events. Promotes constitutive and exonic splicing enhancer (ESE)-dependent splicing activation by bridging together sequence-specific (SR family proteins, SFRS4, SFRS5 and TRA2B/SFRS10) and basal snRNP (SNRP70 and SNRPA1) factors of the spliceosome. Stimulates mRNA 3'-end cleavage independently of the formation of an exon junction complex. Binds both pre-mRNA and spliced mRNA 20-25
   5402..5422    -  protein_bind   attB2: mutant version of attB; core recombination site for the Gateway® BP reaction BP Clonase™
   5431..5472    +  CDS            V5 tag: epitope tag from simian virus 5
   5473..6183    +  CDS            mCherry: monomeric derivative of DsRed fluorescent protein (Shaner et al., 2004) mammalian codon-optimized
   6238..6261    -  misc_feature   MCS (fragment): pBluescript multiple cloning site
   6381..6843    +  misc_feature   IRES: internal ribosome entry site (IRES) of the encephalomyocarditis virus (EMCV)
   6857..7456    +  CDS            PuroR: puromycin N-acetyltransferase; pac from Streptomyces alboniger; confers resistance to puromycin
   7543..7767    +  polyA_signal   bGH poly(A) signal: bovine growth hormone polyadenylation signal
   7771..7787    +  promoter       SV40 promoter (fragment): SV40 enhancer and early promoter
   7838..7854    -  protein_bind   lac operator: The lac repressor binds to the lac operator to inhibit transcription in E. coli. This inhibition can be relieved by adding lactose or isopropyl-β-D-thiogalactopyranoside (IPTG). lac repressor encoded by lacI
   7862..7892    -  promoter       lac promoter: promoter for the E. coli lac operon
   7907..7928    -  protein_bind   CAP binding site: CAP binding activates transcription in the presence of cAMP. E. coli catabolite activator protein
   7941..7980    -  CDS            lacI (fragment): lac repressor; lacI; The lac repressor binds to the lac operator to inhibit transcription in E. coli. This inhibition can be relieved by adding lactose or isopropyl-β-D-thiogalactopyranoside (IPTG).
   7987..8009    +  promoter       SV40 promoter (fragment): SV40 enhancer and early promoter
   8033..8168    +  rep_origin     SV40 ori: SV40 origin of replication
   8188..8322    +  polyA_signal   SV40 poly(A) signal: SV40 polyadenylation signal
   8324..8378    -  CDS            lacI (fragment): lac repressor; lacI; The lac repressor binds to the lac operator to inhibit transcription in E. coli. This inhibition can be relieved by adding lactose or isopropyl-β-D-thiogalactopyranoside (IPTG).
   8380..8513    -  rep_origin     RSF ori (fragment): Plasmids containing the RSF 1030 origin of replication can be propagated in E. coli cells that contain additional plasmids with compatible origins.
>Addgene plasmid #235095 | pCAG-MCP-dNS-SRRM1-V5-mCherry | addgene full sequence | sequence record 472026 | Addgene NGS Result
AAAAGGCCAGGAACCGTAAAAAGGCCGCGTTGCTGGCGTTTTTCCATAGGCTCCGCCCCCCTGACGAGCA
TCACAAAAATCGACGCTCAAGTCAGAGGTGGCGAAACCCGACAGGACTATAAAGATACCAGGCGTTTCCC
CCTGGAAGCTCCCTCGTGCGCTCTCCTGTTCCGACCCTGCCGCTTACCGGATACCTGTCCGCCTTTCTCC
CTTCGGGAAGCGTGGCGCTTTCTCATAGCTCACGCTGTAGGTATCTCAGTTCGGTGTAGGTCGTTCGCTC
CAAGCTGGGCTGTGTGCACGAACCCCCCGTTCAGCCCGACCGCTGCGCCTTATCCGGTAACTATCGTCTT
GAGTCCAACCCGGTAAGACACGACTTATCGCCACTGGCAGCAGCCACTGGTAACAGGATTAGCAGAGCGA
GGTATGTAGGCGGTGCTACAGAGTTCTTGAAGTGGTGGCCTAACTACGGCTACACTAGAAGAACAGTATT
TGGTATCTGCGCTCTGCTGAAGCCAGTTACCTTCGGAAAAAGAGTTGGTAGCTCTTGATCCGGCAAACAA
ACCACCGCTGGTAGCGGTGGTTTTTTTGTTTGCAAGCAGCAGATTACGCGCAGAAAAAAAGGATCTCAAG
AAGATCCTTTGATCTTTTCTACGGGGTCTGACGCTCAGTGGAACGAAAACTCACGTTAAGGGATTTTGGT
CATGAGATTATCAAAAAGGATCTTCACCTAGATCCTTTTAAATTAAAAATGAAGTTTTAAATCAATCTAA
AGTATATATGAGTAAACTTGGTCTGACAGTTACCAATGCTTAATCAGTGAGGCACCTATCTCAGCGATCT
GTCTATTTCGTTCATCCATAGTTGCCTGACTCCCCGTCGTGTAGATAACTACGATACGGGAGGGCTTACC
ATCTGGCCCCAGTGCTGCAATGATACCGCGAGACCCACGCTCACCGGCTCCAGATTTATCAGCAATAAAC
CAGCCAGCCGGAAGGGCCGAGCGCAGAAGTGGTCCTGCAACTTTATCCGCCTCCATCCAGTCTATTAATT
GTTGCCGGGAAGCTAGAGTAAGTAGTTCGCCAGTTAATAGTTTGCGCAACGTTGTTGCCATTGCTACAGG
CATCGTGGTGTCACGCTCGTCGTTTGGTATGGCTTCATTCAGCTCCGGTTCCCAACGATCAAGGCGAGTT
ACATGATCCCCCATGTTGTGCAAAAAAGCGGTTAGCTCCTTCGGTCCTCCGATCGTTGTCAGAAGTAAGT
TGGCCGCAGTGTTATCACTCATGGTTATGGCAGCACTGCATAATTCTCTTACTGTCATGCCATCCGTAAG
ATGCTTTTCTGTGACTGGTGAGTACTCAACCAAGTCATTCTGAGAATAGTGTATGCGGCGACCGAGTTGC
TCTTGCCCGGCGTCAATACGGGATAATACCGCGCCACATAGCAGAACTTTAAAAGTGCTCATCATTGGAA
AACGTTCTTCGGGGCGAAAACTCTCAAGGATCTTACCGCTGTTGAGATCCAGTTCGATGTAACCCACTCG
TGCACCCAACTGATCTTCAGCATCTTTTACTTTCACCAGCGTTTCTGGGTGAGCAAAAACAGGAAGGCAA
AATGCCGCAAAAAAGGGAATAAGGGCGACACGGAAATGTTGAATACTCATACTCTTCCTTTTTCAATGAC
CGCTTTGGAAAAACAAAGACTGTATTTCCTGGAAATTAATGTTTATTCAATAAACTGTGTATTCAGCTAT
ATTCACATAGTGGTGAGGCTGAAATGAGGCGGGAAGAGGCGGTTGGGGCTTAATTATATCAATTTGGGTG
GCCCCACAGCGCCTCCAAGGCGCCAGTCCTGTTTTGACAAGTTGCCTCTGGAAGCCTCTCTTCTTTTTCT
CCAGAGTAAGCGGAGGCCAGGGGCCCCCGGCCTCTGCTTAATACTAAAAAAAACAGCTGTTGTCATAGTA
ATGATTGGGTGGAAACATTCCAGGCCTGGGTGGAGAGGCTTTTTGCTTCCTCTTGCAAAACCACACTGAC
ATTCCAGGCCTGGGTGGAGAGGCTTTTTGCTTCCTCTTGCAAAACCACACTGCCCTCTGGAGGGCAGTTG
CCTAGCAACTAATTAAAAGAGGATGTCGCACGGCCAGCTGCGGTCAGTTAGTCACTTCCTGCTTAACTGA
CTTGACATTTTCTATTTTAAGAGTCGGGAGGAAAATTACTGTGTTGGAGGCCCTCCGCCATCTTCTGAAG
CTGAATCGAATTAACTTGTTTATTGCAGCTTATAATGGTTACAAATAAAGCAATAGCATCACAAATTTCA
CAAATAAAGCATTTTTTTCACTGCATTCTAGTTGTGGTTTGTCCAAACTCATCAATGTATCTTATCATGT
CTGGATCTGATATCATCGTCGACATTGATTATTGACTAGTTATTAATAGTAATCAATTACGGGGTCATTA
GTTCATAGCCCATATATGGAGTTCCGCGTTACATAACTTACGGTAAATGGCCCGCCTGGCTGACCGCCCA
ACGACCCCCGCCCATTGACGTCAATAATGACGTATGTTCCCATAGTAACGCCAATAGGGACTTTCCATTG
ACGTCAATGGGTGGAGTATTTACGGTAAACTGCCCACTTGGCAGTACATCAAGTGTATCATATGCCAAGT
ACGCCCCCTATTGACGTCAATGACGGTAAATGGCCCGCCTGGCATTATGCCCAGTACATGACCTTATGGG
ACTTTCCTACTTGGCAGTACATCTACGTATTAGTCATCGCTATTACCATGGTCGAGGTGAGCCCCACGTT
CTGCTTCACTCTCCCCATCTCCCCCCCCTCCCCACCCCCAATTTTGTATTTATTTATTTTTTAATTATTT
TGTGCAGCGATGGGGGCGGGGGGGGGGGGGGGGCGCGCCRGGGGGGGGGGGGGGGGGGGGGGGGGGGGGG
GGGGSGRGGSGGRGRGGKGCGGCGGCAGCCAATCAGAGCGGCGCGCTCCGAAAGTTTCCTTTTATGGCGA
GGCGGCGGCGGCGGCGGCCCTATAAAAAGCGAAGCGCGCGGCGGGCGGGAGTCGCTGCGCGCTGCCTTCG
CCCCGTGCCCCGCTCCGCCGCCGCCTCGCGCCGCCCGCCCCGGCTCTGACTGACCGCGTTACTCCCACAG
GTGAGCGGGCGGGACGGCCCTTCTCCTCCGGGCTGTAATTAGCGCTTGGTTTAATGACGGCTTGTTTCTT
TTCTGTGGCTGCGTGAAAGCCTTGAGGGGCTCCGGGAGGGCCCTTTGTGCGGGGGGAGCGGCTCGGGGGG
TGCGTGCGTGTGTGTGTGCGTGGGGAGCGCCGCGTGCGGCTCCGCGCTGCCCGGCGGCTGTGAGCGCTGC
GGGCGCGGCGCGGGGCTTTGTGCGCTCCGCAGTGTGCGCGAGGGGAGCGCGGCCGGGGGCGGTGCCCCGC
GGTGCGGGGGGGGCTGCGAGGGGAACAAAGGCTGCGTGCGGGGTGTGTGCGTGGGGGGGTGAGCAGGGGG
TGTGGGCGCGTCGGTCGGGCTGCAACCCCCCCTGCACCCCCCTCCCCGAGTTGCTGAGCACGGCCCGGCT
TCGGGTGCGGGGCTCCGTACGGGGCGTGGCGCGGGGCTCGCCGTGCCGGGCGGGGGGTGGCGGCAGGKGG
GGGTGCCGGGCGGGGCGGGGCCGCCYCGGGCCGGGGRGGGCTCGGGGGRGGGGCGCGGCGGCCCCCGGAG
CGCCGGCGGCTGTCGAGGCGCGGCGAGCCGCAGCCATTGCCTTTTATGGTAATCGTGCGAGAGGGCGCAG
GGACTTCCTTTGTCCCAAATCTGTGCGGAGCCGAAATCTGGGAGGCGCCGCCGCACCCCCTCTAGCGGGC
GCGGGGCGAAGCGGTGCGGCGCCGGCAGGAAGGAAATGGGCGGGGAGGGCCTTCGTGCGTCGCCGCGCCG
CCGTCCCCTTCTCCCTCTCCAGCCTCGGGGCTGTCCGCGGGGGGACGGCTGCCTTCGGGGGGGACGGGGC
AGGGCGGGGTTCGGCTTCTGGCGTGTGACCGGCGGCTCTAGAGCCTCTGCTAACCATGTTCATGCCTTCT
TCTTTTTCCTACAGCTCCTGGGCAACGTGCTGGTTATTGTGCTGTCTCATCATTTTGGCAAAGAATTCCT
CGAGGCTAGCCGTCGAAGAATTCTCACGCGTGCCACCATGGCCAGCAACTTCACCCAGTTCGTGCTGGTG
GACAACGGCGGCACCGGCGACGTGACCGTGGCCCCCAGCAACTTCGCCAACGGCATCGCCGAGTGGATCA
GCAGCAACAGCCGCAGCCAGGCCTACAAGGTGACCTGCAGCGTGCGCCAGAGCAGCGCCCAGAACCGCAA
GTACACCATCAAGGTGGAGGTGCCCAAGGGCGCCTGGCGCAGCTACCTGAACATGGAGCTGACCATCCCC
ATCTTCGCCACCAACAGCGACTGCGAGCTGATCGTGAAGGCCATGCAGGGCCTGCTGAAGGACGGCAACC
CCATCCCCAGCGCCATCGCCGCCAACAGCGGCATCTACGGCGGCGCTGGAGGTGCAGGTGGATCCATGGC
CAGCAACTTCACCCAGTTCGTGCTGGTGGACAACGGCGGCACCGGCGACGTGACCGTGGCCCCCAGCAAC
TTCGCCAACGGCATCGCCGAGTGGATCAGCAGCAACAGCCGCAGCCAGGCCTACAAGGTGACCTGCAGCG
TGCGCCAGAGCAGCGCCCAGAACCGCAAGTACACCATCAAGGTGGAGGTGCCCAAGGGCGCCTGGCGCAG
CTACCTGAACATGGAGCTGACCATCCCCATCTTCGCCACCAACAGCGACTGCGAGCTGATCGTGAAGGCC
ATGCAGGGCCTGCTGAAGGACGGCAACCCCATCCCCAGCGCCATCGCCGCCAACAGCGGCATCTACGGCG
GCGCTGGAGGTGCAGGTGGATCCGTGAGCAAGGGCGAGGAGCTGGTCGGCGCGCCAACAAGTTTGTACAA
AAAAGCAGGCTCCACCATGGACGCGGGATTTTTCCGCGGAACAAGTGCAGAACAGGATAATCGGTTCAGC
AACAAACAGAAGAAACTACTGAAGCAGCTGAAATTTGCAGAATGCCTAGAAAAAAAGGTGGACATGAGCA
AAGTAAATTTGGAGGTTATAAAGCCTTGGATAACAAAAAGAGTAACGGAAATCCTTGGGTTTGAAGATGA
TGTTGTGATTGAGTTTATATTCAACCAGCTGGAAGTGAAGAATCCAGACTCCAAAATGATGCAAATCAAC
CTGACTGGATTTTTGAATGGAAAAAATGCTCGAGAATTTATGGGAGAACTGTGGCCCCTGCTGCTAAGTG
CACAAGAAAACATCGCGGGAATCCCTTCTGCTTTCCTAGAACTGAAGAAAGAAGAAATAAAACAAAGACA
GATTGAACAACCAGCTTTCTTGTACAAAGTGGTTGATATCGGTAAGCCTATCCCTAACCCTCTCCTCGGT
CTCGATTCTACGATGGTGAGCAAGGGCGAGGAGGATAACATGGCCATCATCAAGGAGTTCATGCGCTTCA
AGGTGCACATGGAGGGCTCCGTGAACGGCCACGAGTTCGAGATCGAGGGCGAGGGCGAGGGCCGCCCCTA
CGAGGGCACCCAGACCGCCAAGCTGAAGGTGACCAAGGGTGGCCCCCTGCCCTTCGCCTGGGACATCCTG
TCCCCTCAGTTCATGTACGGCTCCAAGGCCTACGTGAAGCACCCCGCCGACATCCCCGACTACTTGAAGC
TGTCCTTCCCCGAGGGCTTCAAGTGGGAGCGCGTGATGAACTTCGAGGACGGCGGCGTGGTGACCGTGAC
CCAGGACTCCTCCCTGCAGGACGGCGAGTTCATCTACAAGGTGAAGCTGCGCGGCACCAACTTCCCCTCC
GACGGCCCCGTAATGCAGAAGAAGACCATGGGCTGGGAGGCCTCCTCCGAGCGGATGTACCCCGAGGACG
GCGCCCTGAAGGGCGAGATCAAGCAGAGGCTGAAGCTGAAGGACGGCGGCCACTACGACGCTGAGGTCAA
GACCACCTACAAGGCCAAGAAGCCCGTGCAGCTGCCCGGCGCCTACAACGTCAACATCAAGTTGGACATC
ACCTCCCACAACGAGGACTACACCATCGTGGAACAGTACGAACGCGCCGAGGGCCGCCACTCCACCGGCG
GCATGGACGAGCTGTACAAGTAGTAATGAACTAGTACCGGTTAAGTCGACAATCAACGCGTTAAGTCGAC
AGGCCGCTCGATAAGCTTGATATCGAATTCCGCCCCCCCCCCCTCTCCCTCCCCCCCCCCTAACGTTACT
GGCCGAAGCCGCTTGGAATAAGGCCGGTGTGCGTTTGTCTATATGTTATTTTCCACCATATTGCCGTCTT
TTGGCAATGTGAGGGCCCGGAAACCTGGCCCTGTCTTCTTGACGAGCATTCCTAGGGGTCTTTCCCCTCT
CGCCAAAGGAATGCAAGGTCTGTTGAATGTCGTGAAGGAAGCAGTTCCTCTGGAAGCTTCTTGAAGACAA
ACAACGTCTGTAGCGACCCTTTGCAGGCAGCGGAACCCCCCACCTGGCGACAGGTGCCTCTGCGGCCAAA
AGCCACGTGTATAAGATACACCTGCAAAGGCGGCACAACCCCAGTGCCACGTTGTGAGTTGGATAGTTGT
GGAAAGAGTCAAATGGCTCTCCTCAAGCGTATTCAACAAGGGGCTGAAGGATGCCCAGAAGGTACCCCAT
TGTATGGGATCTGATCTGGGGCCTCGGTGCACATGCTTTACATGTGTTTAGTCGAGGTTAAAAAAACGTC
TAGGCCCCCCGAACCACGGGGACGTGGTTTTCCTTTGAAAAACACGATGATAATATGGCCACAACCATGA
CCGAGTACAAGCCCACGGTGCGCCTCGCCACCCGCGACGACGTCCCCAGGGCCGTACGCACCCTCGCCGC
CGCGTTCGCCGACTACCCCGCCACGCGCCACACCGTCGATCCGGACCGCCACATCGAGCGGGTCACCGAG
CTGCAAGAACTCTTCCTCACGCGCGTCGGGCTCGACATCGGCAAGGTGTGGGTCGCGGACGACGGCGCCG
CGGTGGCGGTCTGGACCACGCCGGAGAGCGTCGAAGCGGGGGCGGTGTTCGCCGAGATCGGCCCGCGCAT
GGCCGAGTTGAGCGGTTCCCGGCTGGCCGCGCAGCAACAGATGGAAGGCCTCCTGGCGCCGCACCGGCCC
AAGGAGCCCGCGTGGTTCCTGGCCACCGTCGGCGTCTCGCCCGACCACCAGGGCAAGGGTCTGGGCAGCG
CCGTCGTGCTCCCCGGAGTGGAGGCGGCCGAGCGCGCCGGGGTGCCCGCCTTCCTGGAGACCTCCGCGCC
CCGCAACCTCCCCTTCTACGAGCGGCTCGGCTTCACCGTCACCGCCGACGTCGAGGTGCCCGAAGGACCG
CGCACCTGGTGCATGACCCGCAAGCCCGGTGCCTGACGCCCGCCCCACGACCCGCAGCGCCCGACCGAAA
GGAGCGCACGACCCCATGCATCGATGATCTAGAGCTCGCTGATCAGCCTCGACTGTGCCTTCTAGTTGCC
AGCCATCTGTTGTTTGCCCCTCCCCCGTGCCTTCCTTGACCCTGGAAGGTGCCACTCCCACTGTCCTTTC
CTAATAAAATGAGGAAATTGCATCGCATTGTCTGAGTAGGTGTCATTCTATTCTGGGGGGTGGGGTGGGG
CAGGACAGCAAGGGGGAGGATTGGGAAGACAATAGCAGGCATGCTGGGGATGCGGTGGGCTCTATGGCTT
CTGAGGCGGAAAGAACCTGCAGCCCAAGCTTGGCGTAATCATGGTCATAGCTGTTTCCTGTGTGAAATTG
TTATCCGCTCACAATTCCACACAACATACGAGCCGGAAGCATAAAGTGTAAAGCCTGGGGTGCCTAATGA
GTGAGCTAACTCACATTAATTGCGTTGCGCTCACTGCCCGCTTTCCAGTCGGGAAACCTGTCGTGCCAGC
GGATCCGCATCTCAATTAGTCAGCAACCATAGTCCCGCCCCTAACTCCGCCCATCCCGCCCCTAACTCCG
CCCAGTTCCGCCCATTCTCCGCCCCATGGCTGACTAATTTTTTTTATTTATGCAGAGGCCGAGGCCGCCT
CGGCCTCTGAGCTATTCCAGAAGTAGTGAGGAGGCTTTTTTGGAGGCCTAGGCTTTTGCAAAAAGCTAAC
TTGTTTATTGCAGCTTATAATGGTTACAAATAAAGCAATAGCATCACAAATTTCACAAATAAAGCATTTT
TTTCACTGCATTCTAGTTGTGGTTTGTCCAAACTCATCAATGTATCTTATCATGTCTGGATCCGCTGCAT
TAATGAATCGGCCAACGCGCGGGGAGAGGCGGTTTGCGTATTGGGCGCTCTTCCGCTTCCTCGCTCACTG
ACTCGCTGCGCTCGGTCGTTCGGCTGCGGCGAGCGGTATCAGCTCACTCAAAGGCGGTAATACGGTTATC
CACAGAATCAGGGGATAACGCAGGAAAGAACATGTGAGCAAAAGGCCAGC
